Addgene plasmid #142134: TFORF1383
Purpose: Lentiviral vector for overexpressing transcription factor ORFs with unique 24-bp barcodes. Barcodes facilitate identification of transcription factors in pooled screens.
Depositing lab: Feng Zhang. Depositing organization: Broad Institute. Publication: A transcription factor atlas of directed differentiation. Joung J, Ma S, Tay T, Geiger-Schuller KR, Kirchgatterer PC, Verdine VK, Guo B, Arias-Garcia MA, Allen WE, Singh A, Kuksenko O, Abudayyeh OO, Gootenberg JS, Fu Z, Macrae RK, Buenrostro JD, Regev A, Zhang F. Cell. 2023 Jan 5;186(1):209-229.e26. doi: 10.1016/j.cell.2022.11.026. PubMed 36608654.
Backbone
  Vector backbone: pLX_TRC317
  Backbone manufacturer: Broad Institute Genetic Perturbation Platform
  Backbone size w/o insert (bp): 8264
  Vector type: Mammalian Expression, Lentiviral
  Selectable markers: Puromycin
Growth in bacteria
  Bacterial resistance: Ampicillin, 100 μg/mL
  Growth temperature: 37°C
  Growth strain: NEB Stable
  Copy number: High Copy
Gene/Insert
  Gene/Insert name: ZNF788
  Species: H. sapiens (human)
  Insert size (bp): 290
  Entrez Gene: ZNF788 (a.k.a. FLJ46419, FLJ46867)
  Promoter: EF1a
  Cloning method: Unknown
  Sequencing primers: 5′ GGGTGGAGACTGAAGTTAGGCCAG; 3′ CACATAGCGTAAAAGGAGCAACATAG
Terms and licenses: Academic/Nonprofit Terms; Industry Terms: Not Available to Industry
Depositor comments: ENST00000430298 . The transcription factor ORF portion of this plasmid was synthesized by Genewiz. Please test multiple small colonies in case of plasmid recombination. To make this collection available in a timely manner, a portion of this collection was not fully sequenced by Addgene. If an Addgene verified full plasmid sequence is not available, please contact us prior to placing an order to request the full sequence.
How to cite: TFORF1383 was a gift from Feng Zhang (Addgene plasmid # 142134 ; http://n2t.net/addgene:142134 ; RRID:Addgene_142134)
