[The description below was written by a language model from this plasmid's Addgene catalogue record and pLannotate feature annotations shown in this document.]
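Description:
TFORF1383 is a third-generation-style, self-inactivating lentiviral expression plasmid built on the pLX_TRC317 backbone. It belongs to a barcoded library of human transcription factor open reading frames. It is propagated in E. coli through a high-copy ColE1/pUC origin with ampicillin selection (AmpR under its own bla promoter). The backbone also retains an f1 origin and remnants of a lac/lacZα cloning region flanked by T3 and T7 promoters. The depositor warns that recombination can occur, as is common for LTR-containing plasmids.

The viral genome is transcribed from an RSV promoter fused to a truncated HIV-1 5' LTR. It includes the Ψ packaging signal with a gag fragment, the RRE for Rev-dependent nuclear export, a cPPT/CTS, a WPRE to enhance transcript expression, and a ΔU3 3' LTR that inactivates the LTR promoter after integration, followed by an SV40 poly(A) signal. There are two expression units between the LTRs. An SV40 early promoter drives puromycin N-acetyltransferase for selecting transduced mammalian cells. A full-length EF-1α promoter drives the insert, a short (about 290 bp) synthesized ORF from human ZNF788, corresponding to a specific Ensembl transcript isoform. The annotation tool labels part of this region as a KRBOX4 fragment, which most likely reflects similarity among KRAB-type zinc finger domains rather than a different insert.

According to the record, each library member carries a unique 24-bp barcode. This barcode is not annotated in the feature table, so its position is not stated. The barcode identifies the overexpressed factor in pooled screens, such as those probing transcription-factor-driven cell differentiation.
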