Features (pLannotate 1.2.2; 31 found; start..end, strand, type, name):
      5..231     +  promoter       RSV promoter: Rous sarcoma virus enhancer/promoter
    232..412     +  LTR            5' LTR (truncated): truncated 5' long terminal repeat (LTR) from HIV-1
    459..584     +  misc_feature   HIV-1 Ψ: packaging signal of human immunodeficiency virus type 1
    568..931     +  CDS            HIV-1 gag (fragment): gag protein from human immunodeficiency virus 1; gag
   1077..1310    +  misc_feature   RRE: The Rev response element (RRE) of HIV-1 allows for Rev-dependent mRNA export from the nucleus to the cytoplasm.
   1687..1713    +  CDS            Rev (fragment): human immunodeficiency virus 1 (HIV-1) Rev protein; rev; enhances nuclear export of unspliced and incompletely spliced viral mRNAs
   1720..1743    +  promoter       SV40 promoter (fragment): SV40 early promoter
   1744..1815    +  promoter       SV40 promoter (fragment): SV40 enhancer and early promoter
   1839..1974    +  rep_origin     SV40 ori: SV40 origin of replication
   2020..2616    +  CDS            PuroR (fragment): puromycin N-acetyltransferase; pac from Streptomyces; confers resistance to puromycin
   2665..2782    +  misc_feature   cPPT/CTS: central polypurine tract and central termination sequence of HIV-1
   2847..2913    +  CDS            small t antigen (fragment): SV40 (simian virus 40) small t antigen
   2920..4098    +  promoter       EF-1α promoter: strong constitutive promoter for human elongation factor EF-1α
   4112..4243    +  CDS            KRBOX4 (fragment): KRBX4_HUMAN - Also known as ZNF673. Experimental evidence at protein level: Swiss-Prot protein existence level 1. From Homo sapiens (Human).
   4316..4369    +  promoter       U6 promoter (fragment): RNA polymerase III promoter for human U6 snRNA
   4411..4999    +  misc_feature   WPRE: woodchuck hepatitis virus posttranscriptional regulatory element
   5050..5069    +  misc_feature   cPPT/CTS (fragment): central polypurine tract and central termination sequence of HIV-1
   5071..5304    +  LTR            3' LTR (ΔU3): self-inactivating 3' long terminal repeat (LTR) from HIV-1
   5382..5503    +  polyA_signal   SV40 poly(A) signal: SV40 polyadenylation signal
   5543..5678    +  rep_origin     SV40 ori: SV40 origin of replication
   5699..5717    -  promoter       T7 promoter: promoter for bacteriophage T7 RNA polymerase
   5725..5880    +  CDS            lacZα (fragment): LacZα fragment of β-galactosidase; lacZ fragment
   5885..6313    +  rep_origin     f1 ori (sequence partly withheld): f1 bacteriophage origin of replication; arrow indicates direction of (+) strand synthesis
   6366..6470    +  promoter       AmpR promoter: bla
   6471..7331    +  CDS            AmpR: β-lactamase; bla; confers resistance to ampicillin, carbenicillin, and related antibiotics
   7502..8090    +  rep_origin     ori: high-copy-number ColE1/pMB1/pBR322/pUC origin of replication
   8273..8365    +  CDS            lacI (fragment): lac repressor; lacI; The lac repressor binds to the lac operator to inhibit transcription in E. coli. This inhibition can be relieved by adding lactose or isopropyl-β-D-thiogalactopyranoside (IPTG).
   8378..8399    +  protein_bind   CAP binding site: CAP binding activates transcription in the presence of cAMP. E. coli catabolite activator protein
   8414..8444    +  promoter       lac promoter: promoter for the E. coli lac operon
   8452..8468    +  protein_bind   lac operator: The lac repressor binds to the lac operator to inhibit transcription in E. coli. This inhibition can be relieved by adding lactose or isopropyl-β-D-thiogalactopyranoside (IPTG). lac repressor encoded by lacI
   8513..8531    +  promoter       T3 promoter: promoter for bacteriophage T3 RNA polymerase
>Addgene plasmid #142134 | TFORF1383 | addgene full sequence | sequence record 395731 | Addgene NGS Result
TTAATGTAGTCTTATGCAATACTCTTGTAGTCTTGCAACATGGTAACGATGAGTTAGCAACATGCCTTAC
AAGGAGAGAAAAAGCACCGTGCATGCCGATTGGTGGAAGTAAGGTGGTACGATCGTGCCTTATTAGGAAG
GCAACAGACGGGTCTGACATGGATTGGACGAACCACTGAATTGCCGCATTGCAGAGATATTGTATTTAAG
TGCCTAGCTCGATACATAAACGGGTCTCTCTGGTTAGACCAGATCTGAGCCTGGGAGCTCTCTGGCTAAC
TAGGGAACCCACTGCTTAAGCCTCAATAAAGCTTGCCTTGAGTGCTTCAAGTAGTGTGTGCCCGTCTGTT
GTGTGACTCTGGTAACTAGAGATCCCTCAGACCCTTTTAGTCAGTGTGGAAAATCTCTAGCAGTGGCGCC
CGAACAGGGACTTGAAAGCGAAAGGGAAACCAGAGGAGCTCTCTCGACGCAGGACTCGGCTTGCTGAAGC
GCGCACGGCAAGAGGCGAGGGGCGGCGACTGGTGAGTACGCCAAAAATTTTGACTAGCGGAGGCTAGAAG
GAGAGAGATGGGTGCGAGAGCGTCAGTATTAAGCGGGGGAGAATTAGATCGCGATGGGAAAAAATTCGGT
TAAGGCCAGGGGGAAAGAAAAAATATAAATTAAAACATATAGTATGGGCAAGCAGGGAGCTAGAACGATT
CGCAGTTAATCCTGGCCTGTTAGAAACATCAGAAGGCTGTAGACAAATACTGGGACAGCTACAACCATCC
CTTCAGACAGGATCAGAAGAACTTAGATCATTATATAATACAGTAGCAACCCTCTATTGTGTGCATCAAA
GGATAGAGATAAAAGACACCAAGGAAGCTTTAGACAAGATAGAGGAAGAGCAAAACAAAAGTAAGACCAC
CGCACAGCAAGCGGCCGCTGATCTTCAGACCTGGAGGAGGAGATATGAGGGACAATTGGAGAAGTGAATT
ATATAAATATAAAGTAGTAAAAATTGAACCATTAGGAGTAGCACCCACCAAGGCAAAGAGAAGAGTGGTG
CAGAGAGAAAAAAGAGCAGTGGGAATAGGAGCTTTGTTCCTTGGGTTCTTGGGAGCAGCAGGAAGCACTA
TGGGCGCAGCGTCAATGACGCTGACGGTACAGGCCAGACAATTATTGTCTGGTATAGTGCAGCAGCAGAA
CAATTTGCTGAGGGCTATTGAGGCGCAACAGCATCTGTTGCAACTCACAGTCTGGGGCATCAAGCAGCTC
CAGGCAAGAATCCTGGCTGTGGAAAGATACCTAAAGGATCAACAGCTCCTGGGGATTTGGGGTTGCTCTG
GAAAACTCATTTGCACCACTGCTGTGCCTTGGAATGCTAGTTGGAGTAATAAATCTCTGGAACAGATTTG
GAATCACACGACCTGGATGGAGTGGGACAGAGAAATTAACAATTACACAAGCTTAATACACTCCTTAATT
GAAGAATCGCAAAACCAGCAAGAAAAGAATGAACAAGAATTATTGGAATTAGATAAATGGGCAAGTTTGT
GGAATTGGTTTAACATAACAAATTGGCTGTGGTATATAAAATTATTCATAATGATAGTAGGAGGCTTGGT
AGGTTTAAGAATAGTTTTTGCTGTACTTTCTATAGTGAATAGAGTTAGGCAGGGATATTCACCATTATCG
TTTCAGACCCACCTCCCAACCCCGAGGGGACCCATGCATTGCATCTCAATTAGTCAGCAACCAGGTGTGG
AAAGTCCCCAGGCTCCCCAGCAGGCAGAAGTATGCAAAGCATGCGTCTCAATTAGTCAGCAACCATAGTC
CCGCCCCTAACTCCGCCCATCCCGCCCCTAACTCCGCCCAGTTCCGCCCATTCTCCGCCCCATGGCTGAC
TAATTTTTTTTATTTATGCAGAGGCCGAGGCCGCCTCGGCCTCTGAGCTATTCCAGAAGTAGTGAGGAGG
CTTTTTTGGAGGCCTAGGCTTTTGCAAAAAGCTTTCTAGAGGTACCACCGGAGCTTACCATGACCGAGTA
CAAGCCCACGGTGCGCCTCGCCACCCGCGACGACGTCCCCAGGGCCGTACGCACCCTCGCCGCCGCGTTC
GCCGACTACCCCGCCACGCGCCACACCGTCGATCCGGACCGCCACATCGAGCGGGTCACCGAGCTGCAAG
AACTCTTCCTCACGCGCGTCGGGCTCGACATCGGCAAGGTGTGGGTCGCGGACGACGGCGCCGCCGTGGC
GGTCTGGACCACGCCGGAGAGCGTCGAAGCGGGGGCGGTGTTCGCCGAGATCGGCCCGCGCATGGCCGAG
TTGAGCGGTTCCCGGCTGGCCGCGCAGCAACAGATGGAAGGCCTCCTGGCGCCGCACCGGCCCAAGGAGC
CCGCGTGGTTCCTGGCCACCGTCGGCGTCTCGCCCGACCACCAGGGCAAGGGTCTGGGCAGCGCCGTCGT
GCTCCCCGGAGTGGAGGCGGCCGAGCGCGCCGGGGTGCCCGCCTTCCTGGAGACCTCCGCGCCCCGCAAC
CTCCCCTTCTACGAGCGGCTCGGCTTCACCGTCACCGCCGACGTCGAGGTGCCCGAAGGACCGCGCACCT
GGTGCATGACCCGCAAGCCCGGTGCCAGTTAACGAATTCTAGATCTTGAGACAAATGGCAGTATTCATCC
ACAATTTTAAAAGAAAAGGGGGGATTGGGGGGTACAGTGCAGGGGAAAGAATAGTAGACATAATAGCAAC
AGACATACAAACTAAAGAATTACAAAAACAAATTACAAAAATTCAAAATTTTCGGGTTTATTACAGGGAC
AGCAGAGATCCACTTTGGCGCCGGCTCGAGGCCTGCAGGTGCAAAGATGGATAAAGTTTTAAACAGAGAG
GAATCTTTGCAGCTAATGGACCTTCTAGGTCTTGAAAGGAGTGGGAATTGGCTCCGGTGCCCGTCAGTGG
GCAGAGCGCACATCGCCCACAGTCCCCGAGAAGTTGGGGGGAGGGGTCGGCAATTGAACCGGTGCCTAGA
GAAGGTGGCGCGGGGTAAACTGGGAAAGTGATGTCGTGTACTGGCTCCGCCTTTTTCCCGAGGGTGGGGG
AGAACCGTATATAAGTGCAGTAGTCGCCGTGAACGTTCTTTTTCGCAACGGGTTTGCCGCCAGAACACAG
GTAAGTGCCGTGTGTGGTTCCCGCGGGCCTGGCCTCTTTACGGGTTATGGCCCTTGCGTGCCTTGAATTA
CTTCCACCTGGCTGCAGTACGTGATTCTTGATCCCGAGCTTCGGGTTGGAAGTGGGTGGGAGAGTTCGAG
GCCTTGCGCTTAAGGAGCCCCTTCGCCTCGTGCTTGAGTTGAGGCCTGGCCTGGGCGCTGGGGCCGCCGC
GTGCGAATCTGGTGGCACCTTCGCGCCTGTCTCGCTGCTTTCGATAAGTCTCTAGCCATTTAAAATTTTT
GATGACCTGCTGCGACGCTTTTTTTCTGGCAAGATAGTCTTGTAAATGCGGGCCAAGATCTGCACACTGG
TATTTCGGTTTTTGGGGCCGCGGGCGGCGACGGGGCCCGTGCGTCCCAGCGCACATGTTCGGCGAGGCGG
GGCCTGCGAGCGCGGCCACCGAGAATCGGACGGGGGTAGTCTCAAGCTGGCCGGCCTGCTCTGGTGCCTG
GCCTCGCGCCGCCGTGTATCGCCCCGCCCTGGGCGGCAAGGCTGGCCCGGTCGGCACCAGTTGCGTGAGC
GGAAAGATGGCCGCTTCCCGGCCCTGCTGCAGGGAGCTCAAAATGGAGGACGCGGCGCTCGGGAGAGCGG
GCGGGTGAGTCACCCACACAAAGGAAAAGGGCCTTTCCGTCCTCAGCCGTCGCTTCATGTGACTCCACGG
AGTACCGGGCGCCGTCCAGGCACCTCGATTAGTTCTCGAGCTTTTGGAGTACGTCGTCTTTAGGTTGGGG
GGAGGGGTTTTATGCGATGGAGTTTCCCCACACTGAGTGGGTGGAGACTGAAGTTAGGCCAGCTTGGCAC
TTGATGTAATTCTCCTTGGAATTTGCCCTTTTTGAGTTTGGATCTTGGTTCATTCTCAAGCCTCAGACAG
TGGTTCAAAGTTTTTTTCTTCCATTTCAGGTGTCGTGAGGCTAGCACCGCCACCATGGACTCAGTGGCCT
TTGAGGATGTGGCTGTGAACTTCACCCCAGACGAGTGGGCTTTGCTGGATCCTTCCCAAAAGAATCTCTA
CCGAGAAGTGATGCAAGAAACCTTGAGGAACTTGGCCTCTATAGAGGTCTTATGGAAGAGAGACTCTTTG
AAAGTGAAGGTCATCAGCATGGAGAAATTTTAGTAATGAACTAGTCCGTAACTTGAAAGTATTTCGATTT
CTTGGCTTTATATATCTTGTGGAAAGGACGAAAAGGCGCCGTGAGTAGTGTAGCTACGCGTTAAGTCGAC
AATCAACCTCTGGATTACAAAATTTGTGAAAGATTGACTGGTATTCTTAACTATGTTGCTCCTTTTACGC
TATGTGGATACGCTGCTTTAATGCCTTTGTATCATGCTATTGCTTCCCGTATGGCTTTCATTTTCTCCTC
CTTGTATAAATCCTGGTTGCTGTCTCTTTATGAGGAGTTGTGGCCCGTTGTCAGGCAACGTGGCGTGGTG
TGCACTGTGTTTGCTGACGCAACCCCCACTGGTTGGGGCATTGCCACCACCTGTCAGCTCCTTTCCGGGA
CTTTCGCTTTCCCCCTCCCTATTGCCACGGCGGAACTCATCGCCGCCTGCCTTGCCCGCTGCTGGACAGG
GGCTCGGCTGTTGGGCACTGACAATTCCGTGGTGTTGTCGGGGAAATCATCGTCCTTTCCTTGGCTGCTC
GCCTGTGTTGCCACCTGGATTCTGCGCGGGACGTCCTTCTGCTACGTCCCTTCGGCCCTCAATCCAGCGG
ACCTTCCTTCCCGCGGCCTGCTGCCGGCTCTGCGGCCTCTTCCGCGTCTTCGCCTTCGCCCTCAGACGAG
TCGGATCTCCCTTTGGGCCGCCTCCCCGCGTCGACTTTAAGACCAATGACTTACAAGGCAGCTGTAGATC
TTAGCCACTTTTTAAAAGAAAAGGGGGGACTGGAAGGGCTAATTCACTCCCAACGAAGACAAGATCTGCT
TTTTGCTTGTACTGGGTCTCTCTGGTTAGACCAGATCTGAGCCTGGGAGCTCTCTGGCTAACTAGGGAAC
CCACTGCTTAAGCCTCAATAAAGCTTGCCTTGAGTGCTTCAAGTAGTGTGTGCCCGTCTGTTGTGTGACT
CTGGTAACTAGAGATCCCTCAGACCCTTTTAGTCAGTGTGGAAAATCTCTAGCAGTACGTATAGTAGTTC
ATGTCATCTTATTATTCAGTATTTATAACTTGCAAAGAAATGAATATCAGAGAGTGAGAGGAACTTGTTT
ATTGCAGCTTATAATGGTTACAAATAAAGCAATAGCATCACAAATTTCACAAATAAAGCATTTTTTTCAC
TGCATTCTAGTTGTGGTTTGTCCAAACTCATCAATGTATCTTATCATGTCTGGCTCTAGCTATCCCGCCC
CTAACTCCGCCCATCCCGCCCCTAACTCCGCCCAGTTCCGCCCATTCTCCGCCCCATGGCTGACTAATTT
TTTTTATTTATGCAGAGGCCGAGGCCGCCTCGGCCTCTGAGCTATTCCAGAAGTAGTGAGGAGGCTTTTT
TGGAGGCCTAGGGACGTACCCAATTCGCCCTATAGTGAGTCGTATTACGCGCGCTCACTGGCCGTCGTTT
TACAACGTCGTGACTGGGAAAACCCTGGCGTTACCCAACTTAATCGCCTTGCAGCACATCCCCCTTTCGC
CAGCTGGCGTAATAGCGAAGAGGCCCGCACCGATCGCCCTTCCCAACAGTTGCGCAGCCTGAATGGCGAA
TGGG
[124 nt withheld, positions 5885-6008]
C
[91 nt withheld, positions 6010-6100]
A
[49 nt withheld, positions 6102-6150]
CCTTTGACGTTGGAGTCCACGTTCTTT
[37 nt withheld, positions 6178-6214]
ACCCTATCTCGGTCTATTCTTTTGATTTATAAGGGATTTTGCCGATTTCGGCCTATTGGTTAAAAAATGA
GCTGATTTAACAAAAATTTAACGCGAATTTTAACAAAATATTAACGCTTACAATTTAGGTGGCACTTTTC
GGGGAAATGTGCGCGGAACCCCTATTTGTTTATTTTTCTAAATACATTCAAATATGTATCCGCTCATGAG
ACAATAACCCTGATAAATGCTTCAATAATATTGAAAAAGGAAGAGTATGAGTATTCAACATTTCCGTGTC
GCCCTTATTCCCTTTTTTGCGGCATTTTGCCTTCCTGTTTTTGCTCACCCAGAAACGCTGGTGAAAGTAA
AAGATGCTGAAGATCAGTTGGGTGCACGAGTGGGTTACATCGAACTGGATCTCAACAGCGGTAAGATCCT
TGAGAGTTTTCGCCCCGAAGAACGTTTTCCAATGATGAGCACTTTTAAAGTTCTGCTATGTGGCGCGGTA
TTATCCCGTATTGACGCCGGGCAAGAGCAACTCGGTCGCCGCATACACTATTCTCAGAATGACTTGGTTG
AGTACTCACCAGTCACAGAAAAGCATCTTACGGATGGCATGACAGTAAGAGAATTATGCAGTGCTGCCAT
AACCATGAGTGATAACACTGCGGCCAACTTACTTCTGACAACGATCGGAGGACCGAAGGAGCTAACCGCT
TTTTTGCACAACATGGGGGATCATGTAACTCGCCTTGATCGTTGGGAACCGGAGCTGAATGAAGCCATAC
CAAACGACGAGCGTGACACCACGATGCCTGTAGCAATGGCAACAACGTTGCGCAAACTATTAACTGGCGA
ACTACTTACTCTAGCTTCCCGGCAACAATTAATAGACTGGATGGAGGCGGATAAAGTTGCAGGACCACTT
CTGCGCTCGGCCCTTCCGGCTGGCTGGTTTATTGCTGATAAATCTGGAGCCGGTGAGCGTGGGTCTCGCG
GTATCATTGCAGCACTGGGGCCAGATGGTAAGCCCTCCCGTATCGTAGTTATCTACACGACGGGGAGTCA
GGCAACTATGGATGAACGAAATAGACAGATCGCTGAGATAGGTGCCTCACTGATTAAGCATTGGTAACTG
TCAGACCAAGTTTACTCATATATACTTTAGATTGATTTAAAACTTCATTTTTAATTTAAAAGGATCTAGG
TGAAGATCCTTTTTGATAATCTCATGACCAAAATCCCTTAACGTGAGTTTTCGTTCCACTGAGCGTCAGA
CCCCGTAGAAAAGATCAAAGGATCTTCTTGAGATCCTTTTTTTCTGCGCGTAATCTGCTGCTTGCAAACA
AAAAAACCACCGCTACCAGCGGTGGTTTGTTTGCCGGATCAAGAGCTACCAACTCTTTTTCCGAAGGTAA
CTGGCTTCAGCAGAGCGCAGATACCAAATACTGTTCTTCTAGTGTAGCCGTAGTTAGGCCACCACTTCAA
GAACTCTGTAGCACCGCCTACATACCTCGCTCTGCTAATCCTGTTACCAGTGGCTGCTGCCAGTGGCGAT
AAGTCGTGTCTTACCGGGTTGGACTCAAGACGATAGTTACCGGATAAGGCGCAGCGGTCGGGCTGAACGG
GGGGTTCGTGCACACAGCCCAGCTTGGAGCGAACGACCTACACCGAACTGAGATACCTACAGCGTGAGCT
ATGAGAAAGCGCCACGCTTCCCGAAGGGAGAAAGGCGGACAGGTATCCGGTAAGCGGCAGGGTCGGAACA
GGAGAGCGCACGAGGGAGCTTCCAGGGGGAAACGCCTGGTATCTTTATAGTCCTGTCGGGTTTCGCCACC
TCTGACTTGAGCGTCGATTTTTGTGATGCTCGTCAGGGGGGCGGAGCCTATGGAAAAACGCCAGCAACGC
GGCCTTTTTACGGTTCCTGGCCTTTTGCTGGCCTTTTGCTCACATGTTCTTTCCTGCGTTATCCCCTGAT
TCTGTGGATAACCGTATTACCGCCTTTGAGTGAGCTGATACCGCTCGCCGCAGCCGAACGACCGAGCGCA
GCGAGTCAGTGAGCGAGGAAGCGGAAGAGCGCCCAATACGCAAACCGCCTCTCCCCGCGCGTTGGCCGAT
TCATTAATGCAGCTGGCACGACAGGTTTCCCGACTGGAAAGCGGGCAGTGAGCGCAACGCAATTAATGTG
AGTTAGCTCACTCATTAGGCACCCCAGGCTTTACACTTTATGCTTCCGGCTCGTATGTTGTGTGGAATTG
TGAGCGGATAACAATTTCACACAGGAAACAGCTATGACCATGATTACGCCAAGCGCGCAATTAACCCTCA
CTAAAGGGAACAAAAGCTGGAGCTGCAAGC
