>Addgene plasmid #142134 | TFORF1383 | depositor partial sequence | sequence record 278539 | Insert
ACCGCCACCATGGACTCAGTGGCCTTTGAGGATGTGGCTGTGAACTTCACCCCAGACGAGTGGGCTTTGC
TGGATCCTTCCCAAAAGAATCTCTACCGAGAAGTGATGCAAGAAACCTTGAGGAACTTGGCCTCTATAGA
GGTCTTATGGAAGAGAGACTCTTTGAAAGTGAAGGTCATCAGCATGGAGAAATTTTAGTAATGAACTAGT
CCGTAACTTGAAAGTATTTCGATTTCTTGGCTTTATATATCTTGTGGAAAGGACGAAAAGGCGCCGTGAG
TAGTGTAGCT
