>Addgene plasmid #142134 | TFORF1383 | depositor partial sequence | sequence record 278540 | Barcode
AAAGGCGCCGTGAGTAGTGTAGCT
